Addgene plasmid #112404: pTFCP2.1.0-gDNA
Purpose: CRISPR plasmid for expression of Cas9 and gRNA targeting human transcription factor TFCP2
Depositing lab: Kevin White. Depositing organization: University of Chicago.
Backbone
  Vector backbone: pX330
  Backbone manufacturer: Zhang lab (Addgene plasmid ID: 42230)
  Vector type: Mammalian Expression, CRISPR
Growth in bacteria
  Bacterial resistance: Ampicillin, 100 μg/mL
  Growth temperature: 37°C
  Growth strain: DH5alpha
  Copy number: High Copy
Gene/Insert
  Gene/Insert name: TFCP2
  gRNA/shRNA sequence: ATCATACTGAAGTAGGAGTG CGG
  Species: H. sapiens (human)
  Entrez Gene: TFCP2 (a.k.a. LBP1C, LSF, LSF1D, SEF, TFCP2C)
  Cloning method: Restriction Enzyme; 5′ cloning site BbsI (destroyed during cloning); 3′ cloning site BbsI (destroyed during cloning)
  Sequencing primers: 5′ hU6-F (5'-GAGGGCCTATTTCCCATGATT-3')
Terms and licenses: Academic/Nonprofit Terms; Industry Terms: Not Available to Industry
Depositor comments: gRNA sequence listed includes 20 nucleotide target sequence, followed by the uncloned PAM sequence. The PAM sequence is not present in the plasmid. Use with plasmid pTFCP2-donor.
How to cite: pTFCP2.1.0-gDNA was a gift from Kevin White (Addgene plasmid # 112404 ; http://n2t.net/addgene:112404 ; RRID:Addgene_112404)
