[The description below was written by a language model from this plasmid's Addgene catalogue record and pLannotate feature annotations shown in this document.]
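Description:
pTFCP2.1.0-gDNA is a pX330-based, all-in-one CRISPR plasmid for mammalian cells that expresses Streptococcus pyogenes Cas9 together with a single guide RNA directed against the human transcription factor gene TFCP2 (also known as LSF or LBP1C). It is about 8.5 kb and is propagated in E. coli as a high-copy plasmid through a ColE1/pUC-type origin, with ampicillin selection provided by the β-lactamase gene and its own promoter. A filamentous phage origin (annotated as f1 or M13, depending on the sequence record), short pBR322-derived bom and rop fragments, and a single AAV2 ITR are also annotated. These are backbone remnants. With only one ITR annotated, nothing in the record suggests the plasmid is meant for AAV packaging.

The payload consists of two expression units. A human U6 RNA polymerase III promoter drives the guide RNA. The 20-nucleotide TFCP2 spacer was cloned between BbsI sites that were destroyed in the process, and it sits directly upstream of the S. pyogenes gRNA scaffold. The depositor notes that the adjacent PAM is part of the genomic target only and is not present in the plasmid. Downstream, a hybrid promoter made of a CMV enhancer, the chicken β-actin promoter and a chimeric intron drives the Cas9 coding sequence. The annotation tool splits Cas9 into contiguous N- and C-terminal portions, but these form one continuous open reading frame. It ends in a nucleoplasmin nuclear localization signal followed by a bGH polyadenylation signal.

There is no mammalian selection marker or reporter among the annotated features. The depositor states that the plasmid is to be used with a companion plasmid, pTFCP2-donor, which suggests that Cas9 cleavage at TFCP2 is paired with a repair template for knock-in editing, although the record does not describe the intended modification. The depositor and repository-sequenced records are essentially concordant, with feature coordinates differing by a single base.
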