Features (pLannotate 1.2.2; 18 found; start..end, strand, type, name):
     79..122     +  misc_RNA       gRNA scaffold (fragment): guide RNA scaffold for the Streptococcus pyogenes CRISPR/Cas9 system
    169..454     +  enhancer       CMV enhancer: human cytomegalovirus immediate early enhancer; contains an 18-bp deletion relative to the standard CMV enhancer
    456..733     +  promoter       chicken β-actin promoter: No description available
    734..962     +  intron         hybrid intron: hybrid between chicken β-actin (CBA) and minute virus of mice (MMV) introns (Gray et al., 2011)
   1100..2701    +  CDS            Cas9(N): N-terminal portion of Streptococcus pyogenes Cas9 (Zetsche et al., 2015)
   2702..5200    +  CDS            Cas9(C): C-terminal portion of Streptococcus pyogenes Cas9 (Zetsche et al., 2015)
   5201..5248    +  CDS            nucleoplasmin NLS: bipartite nuclear localization signal from nucleoplasmin
   5282..5393    +  polyA_signal   bGH poly(A) signal: bovine growth hormone polyadenylation signal
   5498..5638    +  repeat_region  AAV2 ITR: inverted terminal repeat of adeno-associated virus serotype 2 inverted
   5643..5694    -  misc_feature   bom (fragment): basis of mobility region from pBR322
   5713..6093    +  rep_origin     M13 ori (sequence partly withheld): M13 bacteriophage origin of replication; arrow indicates direction of (+) strand synthesis
   6169..6218    -  misc_feature   bom (fragment): basis of mobility region from pBR322
   6320..6355    -  CDS            rop (fragment): Rop protein, which maintains plasmids at low copy number; rop
   6450..6554    +  promoter       AmpR promoter: bla
   6555..7415    +  CDS            AmpR: β-lactamase; bla; confers resistance to ampicillin, carbenicillin, and related antibiotics
   7586..8174    +  rep_origin     ori: high-copy-number ColE1/pMB1/pBR322/pUC origin of replication
   8236..8476    +  promoter       U6 promoter: RNA polymerase III promoter for human U6 snRNA
   8505..72      +  misc_RNA       gRNA scaffold (across the origin): guide RNA scaffold for the Streptococcus pyogenes CRISPR/Cas9 system
>Addgene plasmid #112404 | pTFCP2.1.0-gDNA | depositor full sequence | sequence record 211795 | Full Sequence
TAGAGCTAGAAATAGCAAGTTAAAATAAGGCTAGTCCGTTATCAACTTGAAAAAGTGGCACCGAGTCGGT
GCTTTTTTGTTTTAGAGCTAGAAATAGCAAGTTAAAATAAGGCTAGTCCGTTTTTAGCGCGTGCGCCAAT
TCTGCAGACAAATGGCTCTAGAGGTACCCGTTACATAACTTACGGTAAATGGCCCGCCTGGCTGACCGCC
CAACGACCCCCGCCCATTGACGTCAATAGTAACGCCAATAGGGACTTTCCATTGACGTCAATGGGTGGAG
TATTTACGGTAAACTGCCCACTTGGCAGTACATCAAGTGTATCATATGCCAAGTACGCCCCCTATTGACG
TCAATGACGGTAAATGGCCCGCCTGGCATTGTGCCCAGTACATGACCTTATGGGACTTTCCTACTTGGCA
GTACATCTACGTATTAGTCATCGCTATTACCATGGTCGAGGTGAGCCCCACGTTCTGCTTCACTCTCCCC
ATCTCCCCCCCCTCCCCACCCCCAATTTTGTATTTATTTATTTTTTAATTATTTTGTGCAGCGATGGGGG
CGGGGGGGGGGGGGGGGCGCGCGCCAGGCGGGGCGGGGCGGGGCGAGGGGCGGGGCGGGGCGAGGCGGAG
AGGTGCGGCGGCAGCCAATCAGAGCGGCGCGCTCCGAAAGTTTCCTTTTATGGCGAGGCGGCGGCGGCGG
CGGCCCTATAAAAAGCGAAGCGCGCGGCGGGCGGGAGTCGCTGCGACGCTGCCTTCGCCCCGTGCCCCGC
TCCGCCGCCGCCTCGCGCCGCCCGCCCCGGCTCTGACTGACCGCGTTACTCCCACAGGTGAGCGGGCGGG
ACGGCCCTTCTCCTCCGGGCTGTAATTAGCTGAGCAAGAGGTAAGGGTTTAAGGGATGGTTGGTTGGTGG
GGTATTAATGTTTAATTACCTGGAGCACCTGCCTGAAATCACTTTTTTTCAGGTTGGACCGGTGCCACCA
TGGACTATAAGGACCACGACGGAGACTACAAGGATCATGATATTGATTACAAAGACGATGACGATAAGAT
GGCCCCAAAGAAGAAGCGGAAGGTCGGTATCCACGGAGTCCCAGCAGCCGACAAGAAGTACAGCATCGGC
CTGGACATCGGCACCAACTCTGTGGGCTGGGCCGTGATCACCGACGAGTACAAGGTGCCCAGCAAGAAAT
TCAAGGTGCTGGGCAACACCGACCGGCACAGCATCAAGAAGAACCTGATCGGAGCCCTGCTGTTCGACAG
CGGCGAAACAGCCGAGGCCACCCGGCTGAAGAGAACCGCCAGAAGAAGATACACCAGACGGAAGAACCGG
ATCTGCTATCTGCAAGAGATCTTCAGCAACGAGATGGCCAAGGTGGACGACAGCTTCTTCCACAGACTGG
AAGAGTCCTTCCTGGTGGAAGAGGATAAGAAGCACGAGCGGCACCCCATCTTCGGCAACATCGTGGACGA
GGTGGCCTACCACGAGAAGTACCCCACCATCTACCACCTGAGAAAGAAACTGGTGGACAGCACCGACAAG
GCCGACCTGCGGCTGATCTATCTGGCCCTGGCCCACATGATCAAGTTCCGGGGCCACTTCCTGATCGAGG
GCGACCTGAACCCCGACAACAGCGACGTGGACAAGCTGTTCATCCAGCTGGTGCAGACCTACAACCAGCT
GTTCGAGGAAAACCCCATCAACGCCAGCGGCGTGGACGCCAAGGCCATCCTGTCTGCCAGACTGAGCAAG
AGCAGACGGCTGGAAAATCTGATCGCCCAGCTGCCCGGCGAGAAGAAGAATGGCCTGTTCGGAAACCTGA
TTGCCCTGAGCCTGGGCCTGACCCCCAACTTCAAGAGCAACTTCGACCTGGCCGAGGATGCCAAACTGCA
GCTGAGCAAGGACACCTACGACGACGACCTGGACAACCTGCTGGCCCAGATCGGCGACCAGTACGCCGAC
CTGTTTCTGGCCGCCAAGAACCTGTCCGACGCCATCCTGCTGAGCGACATCCTGAGAGTGAACACCGAGA
TCACCAAGGCCCCCCTGAGCGCCTCTATGATCAAGAGATACGACGAGCACCACCAGGACCTGACCCTGCT
GAAAGCTCTCGTGCGGCAGCAGCTGCCTGAGAAGTACAAAGAGATTTTCTTCGACCAGAGCAAGAACGGC
TACGCCGGCTACATTGACGGCGGAGCCAGCCAGGAAGAGTTCTACAAGTTCATCAAGCCCATCCTGGAAA
AGATGGACGGCACCGAGGAACTGCTCGTGAAGCTGAACAGAGAGGACCTGCTGCGGAAGCAGCGGACCTT
CGACAACGGCAGCATCCCCCACCAGATCCACCTGGGAGAGCTGCACGCCATTCTGCGGCGGCAGGAAGAT
TTTTACCCATTCCTGAAGGACAACCGGGAAAAGATCGAGAAGATCCTGACCTTCCGCATCCCCTACTACG
TGGGCCCTCTGGCCAGGGGAAACAGCAGATTCGCCTGGATGACCAGAAAGAGCGAGGAAACCATCACCCC
CTGGAACTTCGAGGAAGTGGTGGACAAGGGCGCTTCCGCCCAGAGCTTCATCGAGCGGATGACCAACTTC
GATAAGAACCTGCCCAACGAGAAGGTGCTGCCCAAGCACAGCCTGCTGTACGAGTACTTCACCGTGTATA
ACGAGCTGACCAAAGTGAAATACGTGACCGAGGGAATGAGAAAGCCCGCCTTCCTGAGCGGCGAGCAGAA
AAAGGCCATCGTGGACCTGCTGTTCAAGACCAACCGGAAAGTGACCGTGAAGCAGCTGAAAGAGGACTAC
TTCAAGAAAATCGAGTGCTTCGACTCCGTGGAAATCTCCGGCGTGGAAGATCGGTTCAACGCCTCCCTGG
GCACATACCACGATCTGCTGAAAATTATCAAGGACAAGGACTTCCTGGACAATGAGGAAAACGAGGACAT
TCTGGAAGATATCGTGCTGACCCTGACACTGTTTGAGGACAGAGAGATGATCGAGGAACGGCTGAAAACC
TATGCCCACCTGTTCGACGACAAAGTGATGAAGCAGCTGAAGCGGCGGAGATACACCGGCTGGGGCAGGC
TGAGCCGGAAGCTGATCAACGGCATCCGGGACAAGCAGTCCGGCAAGACAATCCTGGATTTCCTGAAGTC
CGACGGCTTCGCCAACAGAAACTTCATGCAGCTGATCCACGACGACAGCCTGACCTTTAAAGAGGACATC
CAGAAAGCCCAGGTGTCCGGCCAGGGCGATAGCCTGCACGAGCACATTGCCAATCTGGCCGGCAGCCCCG
CCATTAAGAAGGGCATCCTGCAGACAGTGAAGGTGGTGGACGAGCTCGTGAAAGTGATGGGCCGGCACAA
GCCCGAGAACATCGTGATCGAAATGGCCAGAGAGAACCAGACCACCCAGAAGGGACAGAAGAACAGCCGC
GAGAGAATGAAGCGGATCGAAGAGGGCATCAAAGAGCTGGGCAGCCAGATCCTGAAAGAACACCCCGTGG
AAAACACCCAGCTGCAGAACGAGAAGCTGTACCTGTACTACCTGCAGAATGGGCGGGATATGTACGTGGA
CCAGGAACTGGACATCAACCGGCTGTCCGACTACGATGTGGACCATATCGTGCCTCAGAGCTTTCTGAAG
GACGACTCCATCGACAACAAGGTGCTGACCAGAAGCGACAAGAACCGGGGCAAGAGCGACAACGTGCCCT
CCGAAGAGGTCGTGAAGAAGATGAAGAACTACTGGCGGCAGCTGCTGAACGCCAAGCTGATTACCCAGAG
AAAGTTCGACAATCTGACCAAGGCCGAGAGAGGCGGCCTGAGCGAACTGGATAAGGCCGGCTTCATCAAG
AGACAGCTGGTGGAAACCCGGCAGATCACAAAGCACGTGGCACAGATCCTGGACTCCCGGATGAACACTA
AGTACGACGAGAATGACAAGCTGATCCGGGAAGTGAAAGTGATCACCCTGAAGTCCAAGCTGGTGTCCGA
TTTCCGGAAGGATTTCCAGTTTTACAAAGTGCGCGAGATCAACAACTACCACCACGCCCACGACGCCTAC
CTGAACGCCGTCGTGGGAACCGCCCTGATCAAAAAGTACCCTAAGCTGGAAAGCGAGTTCGTGTACGGCG
ACTACAAGGTGTACGACGTGCGGAAGATGATCGCCAAGAGCGAGCAGGAAATCGGCAAGGCTACCGCCAA
GTACTTCTTCTACAGCAACATCATGAACTTTTTCAAGACCGAGATTACCCTGGCCAACGGCGAGATCCGG
AAGCGGCCTCTGATCGAGACAAACGGCGAAACCGGGGAGATCGTGTGGGATAAGGGCCGGGATTTTGCCA
CCGTGCGGAAAGTGCTGAGCATGCCCCAAGTGAATATCGTGAAAAAGACCGAGGTGCAGACAGGCGGCTT
CAGCAAAGAGTCTATCCTGCCCAAGAGGAACAGCGATAAGCTGATCGCCAGAAAGAAGGACTGGGACCCT
AAGAAGTACGGCGGCTTCGACAGCCCCACCGTGGCCTATTCTGTGCTGGTGGTGGCCAAAGTGGAAAAGG
GCAAGTCCAAGAAACTGAAGAGTGTGAAAGAGCTGCTGGGGATCACCATCATGGAAAGAAGCAGCTTCGA
GAAGAATCCCATCGACTTTCTGGAAGCCAAGGGCTACAAAGAAGTGAAAAAGGACCTGATCATCAAGCTG
CCTAAGTACTCCCTGTTCGAGCTGGAAAACGGCCGGAAGAGAATGCTGGCCTCTGCCGGCGAACTGCAGA
AGGGAAACGAACTGGCCCTGCCCTCCAAATATGTGAACTTCCTGTACCTGGCCAGCCACTATGAGAAGCT
GAAGGGCTCCCCCGAGGATAATGAGCAGAAACAGCTGTTTGTGGAACAGCACAAGCACTACCTGGACGAG
ATCATCGAGCAGATCAGCGAGTTCTCCAAGAGAGTGATCCTGGCCGACGCTAATCTGGACAAAGTGCTGT
CCGCCTACAACAAGCACCGGGATAAGCCCATCAGAGAGCAGGCCGAGAATATCATCCACCTGTTTACCCT
GACCAATCTGGGAGCCCCTGCCGCCTTCAAGTACTTTGACACCACCATCGACCGGAAGAGGTACACCAGC
ACCAAAGAGGTGCTGGACGCCACCCTGATCCACCAGAGCATCACCGGCCTGTACGAGACACGGATCGACC
TGTCTCAGCTGGGAGGCGACAAAAGGCCGGCGGCCACGAAAAAGGCCGGCCAGGCAAAAAAGAAAAAGTA
AGAATTCCTAGAGCTCGCTGATCAGCCTCGACTGTGCCTTCTAGTTGCCAGCCATCTGTTGTTTGCCCCT
CCCCCGTGCCTTCCTTGACCCTGGAAGGTGCCACTCCCACTGTCCTTTCCTAATAAAATGAGGAAATTGC
ATCGCATTGTCTGAGTAGGTGTCATTCTATTCTGGGGGGTGGGGTGGGGCAGGACAGCAAGGGGGAGGAT
TGGGAAGAGAATAGCAGGCATGCTGGGGAGCGGCCGCAGGAACCCCTAGTGATGGAGTTGGCCACTCCCT
CTCTGCGCGCTCGCTCGCTCACTGAGGCCGGGCGACCAAAGGTCGCCCGACGCCCGGGCTTTGCCCGGGC
GGCCTCAGTGAGCGAGCGAGCGCGCAGCTGCCTGCAGGGGCGCCTGATGCGGTATTTTCTCCTTACGCAT
CTGTGCGGTATTTCACACCGCATA
[142 nt withheld, positions 5695-5836]
C
[141 nt withheld, positions 5838-5978]
CCTTTGACGTTGGAGTCCACGTTCTTT
[37 nt withheld, positions 6006-6042]
ACCCTATCTCGGGCTATTCTTTTGATTTATAAGGGATTTTGCCGATTTCGGCCTATTGGTTAAAAAATGA
GCTGATTTAACAAAAATTTAACGCGAATTTTAACAAAATATTAACGTTTACAATTTTATGGTGCACTCTC
AGTACAATCTGCTCTGATGCCGCATAGTTAAGCCAGCCCCGACACCCGCCAACACCCGCTGACGCGCCCT
GACGGGCTTGTCTGCTCCCGGCATCCGCTTACAGACAAGCTGTGACCGTCTCCGGGAGCTGCATGTGTCA
GAGGTTTTCACCGTCATCACCGAAACGCGCGAGACGAAAGGGCCTCGTGATACGCCTATTTTTATAGGTT
AATGTCATGATAATAATGGTTTCTTAGACGTCAGGTGGCACTTTTCGGGGAAATGTGCGCGGAACCCCTA
TTTGTTTATTTTTCTAAATACATTCAAATATGTATCCGCTCATGAGACAATAACCCTGATAAATGCTTCA
ATAATATTGAAAAAGGAAGAGTATGAGTATTCAACATTTCCGTGTCGCCCTTATTCCCTTTTTTGCGGCA
TTTTGCCTTCCTGTTTTTGCTCACCCAGAAACGCTGGTGAAAGTAAAAGATGCTGAAGATCAGTTGGGTG
CACGAGTGGGTTACATCGAACTGGATCTCAACAGCGGTAAGATCCTTGAGAGTTTTCGCCCCGAAGAACG
TTTTCCAATGATGAGCACTTTTAAAGTTCTGCTATGTGGCGCGGTATTATCCCGTATTGACGCCGGGCAA
GAGCAACTCGGTCGCCGCATACACTATTCTCAGAATGACTTGGTTGAGTACTCACCAGTCACAGAAAAGC
ATCTTACGGATGGCATGACAGTAAGAGAATTATGCAGTGCTGCCATAACCATGAGTGATAACACTGCGGC
CAACTTACTTCTGACAACGATCGGAGGACCGAAGGAGCTAACCGCTTTTTTGCACAACATGGGGGATCAT
GTAACTCGCCTTGATCGTTGGGAACCGGAGCTGAATGAAGCCATACCAAACGACGAGCGTGACACCACGA
TGCCTGTAGCAATGGCAACAACGTTGCGCAAACTATTAACTGGCGAACTACTTACTCTAGCTTCCCGGCA
ACAATTAATAGACTGGATGGAGGCGGATAAAGTTGCAGGACCACTTCTGCGCTCGGCCCTTCCGGCTGGC
TGGTTTATTGCTGATAAATCTGGAGCCGGTGAGCGTGGAAGCCGCGGTATCATTGCAGCACTGGGGCCAG
ATGGTAAGCCCTCCCGTATCGTAGTTATCTACACGACGGGGAGTCAGGCAACTATGGATGAACGAAATAG
ACAGATCGCTGAGATAGGTGCCTCACTGATTAAGCATTGGTAACTGTCAGACCAAGTTTACTCATATATA
CTTTAGATTGATTTAAAACTTCATTTTTAATTTAAAAGGATCTAGGTGAAGATCCTTTTTGATAATCTCA
TGACCAAAATCCCTTAACGTGAGTTTTCGTTCCACTGAGCGTCAGACCCCGTAGAAAAGATCAAAGGATC
TTCTTGAGATCCTTTTTTTCTGCGCGTAATCTGCTGCTTGCAAACAAAAAAACCACCGCTACCAGCGGTG
GTTTGTTTGCCGGATCAAGAGCTACCAACTCTTTTTCCGAAGGTAACTGGCTTCAGCAGAGCGCAGATAC
CAAATACTGTCCTTCTAGTGTAGCCGTAGTTAGGCCACCACTTCAAGAACTCTGTAGCACCGCCTACATA
CCTCGCTCTGCTAATCCTGTTACCAGTGGCTGCTGCCAGTGGCGATAAGTCGTGTCTTACCGGGTTGGAC
TCAAGACGATAGTTACCGGATAAGGCGCAGCGGTCGGGCTGAACGGGGGGTTCGTGCACACAGCCCAGCT
TGGAGCGAACGACCTACACCGAACTGAGATACCTACAGCGTGAGCTATGAGAAAGCGCCACGCTTCCCGA
AGGGAGAAAGGCGGACAGGTATCCGGTAAGCGGCAGGGTCGGAACAGGAGAGCGCACGAGGGAGCTTCCA
GGGGGAAACGCCTGGTATCTTTATAGTCCTGTCGGGTTTCGCCACCTCTGACTTGAGCGTCGATTTTTGT
GATGCTCGTCAGGGGGGCGGAGCCTATGGAAAAACGCCAGCAACGCGGCCTTTTTACGGTTCCTGGCCTT
TTGCTGGCCTTTTGCTCACATGTGAGGGCCTATTTCCCATGATTCCTTCATATTTGCATATACGATACAA
GGCTGTTAGAGAGATAATTGGAATTAATTTGACTGTAAACACAAAGATATTAGTACAAAATACGTGACGT
AGAAAGTAATAATTTCTTGGGTAGTTTGCAGTTTTAAAATTATGTTTTAAAATGGACTATCATATGCTTA
CCGTAACTTGAAAGTATTTCGATTTCTTGGCTTTATATATCTTGTGGAAAGGACGAAACACCATCATACT
GAAGTAGGAGTGGTTT
