Features (pLannotate 1.2.2; 18 found; start..end, strand, type, name):
     79..122     +  misc_RNA       gRNA scaffold (fragment): guide RNA scaffold for the Streptococcus pyogenes CRISPR/Cas9 system
    169..454     +  enhancer       CMV enhancer: human cytomegalovirus immediate early enhancer; contains an 18-bp deletion relative to the standard CMV enhancer
    456..733     +  promoter       chicken β-actin promoter: No description available
    734..961     +  intron         hybrid intron: hybrid between chicken β-actin (CBA) and minute virus of mice (MMV) introns (Gray et al., 2011)
   1099..2700    +  CDS            Cas9(N): N-terminal portion of Streptococcus pyogenes Cas9 (Zetsche et al., 2015)
   2701..5199    +  CDS            Cas9(C): C-terminal portion of Streptococcus pyogenes Cas9 (Zetsche et al., 2015)
   5200..5247    +  CDS            nucleoplasmin NLS: bipartite nuclear localization signal from nucleoplasmin
   5281..5392    +  polyA_signal   bGH poly(A) signal: bovine growth hormone polyadenylation signal
   5497..5637    +  repeat_region  AAV2 ITR: inverted terminal repeat of adeno-associated virus serotype 2 inverted
   5642..5693    -  misc_feature   bom (fragment): basis of mobility region from pBR322
   5712..6167    +  rep_origin     f1 ori (sequence partly withheld): f1 bacteriophage origin of replication; arrow indicates direction of (+) strand synthesis
   6168..6217    -  misc_feature   bom (fragment): basis of mobility region from pBR322
   6319..6354    -  CDS            rop (fragment): Rop protein, which maintains plasmids at low copy number; rop
   6449..6553    +  promoter       AmpR promoter: bla
   6554..7414    +  CDS            AmpR: β-lactamase; bla; confers resistance to ampicillin, carbenicillin, and related antibiotics
   7585..8173    +  rep_origin     ori: high-copy-number ColE1/pMB1/pBR322/pUC origin of replication
   8235..8475    +  promoter       U6 promoter: RNA polymerase III promoter for human U6 snRNA
   8505..72      +  misc_RNA       gRNA scaffold (across the origin): guide RNA scaffold for the Streptococcus pyogenes CRISPR/Cas9 system
>Addgene plasmid #112404 | pTFCP2.1.0-gDNA | addgene full sequence | sequence record 230259 | Addgene NGS Result
TAGAGCTAGAAATAGCAAGTTAAAATAAGGCTAGTCCGTTATCAACTTGAAAAAGTGGCACCGAGTCGGT
GCTTTTTTGTTTTAGAGCTAGAAATAGCAAGTTAAAATAAGGCTAGTCCGTTTTTAGCGCGTGCGCCAAT
TCTGCAGACAAATGGCTCTAGAGGTACCCGTTACATAACTTACGGTAAATGGCCCGCCTGGCTGACCGCC
CAACGACCCCCGCCCATTGACGTCAATAGTAACGCCAATAGGGACTTTCCATTGACGTCAATGGGTGGAG
TATTTACGGTAAACTGCCCACTTGGCAGTACATCAAGTGTATCATATGCCAAGTACGCCCCCTATTGACG
TCAATGACGGTAAATGGCCCGCCTGGCATTGTGCCCAGTACATGACCTTATGGGACTTTCCTACTTGGCA
GTACATCTACGTATTAGTCATCGCTATTACCATGGTCGAGGTGAGCCCCACGTTCTGCTTCACTCTCCCC
ATCTCCCCCCCCTCCCCACCCCCAATTTTGTATTTATTTATTTTTTAATTATTTTGTGCAGCGATGGGGG
CGGGGGGGGGGGGGGGGCGSGCGCCAGGSGGGGGGGGGCGGGGCGAGGGGCGGGGCGGGGCGAGGCGGAG
AGGTGCGGCGGCAGCCAATCAGAGCGGCGCGCTCCGAAAGTTTCCTTTTATGGCGAGGCGGCGGCGGCGG
CGGCCCTATAAAAAGCGAAGCGCGCGGCGGGCGGGAGTCGCTGCGCGCTGCCTTCGCCCCGTGCCCCGCT
CCGCCGCCGCCTCGCGCCGCCCGCCCCGGCTCTGACTGACCGCGTTACTCCCACAGGTGAGCGGGCGGGA
CGGCCCTTCTCCTCCGGGCTGTAATTAGCTGAGCAAGAGGTAAGGGTTTAAGGGATGGTTGGTTGGTGGG
GTATTAATGTTTAATTACCTGGAGCACCTGCCTGAAATCACTTTTTTTCAGGTTGGACCGGTGCCACCAT
GGACTATAAGGACCACGACGGAGACTACAAGGATCATGATATTGATTACAAAGACGATGACGATAAGATG
GCCCCAAAGAAGAAGCGGAAGGTCGGTATCCACGGAGTCCCAGCAGCCGACAAGAAGTACAGCATCGGCC
TGGACATCGGCACCAACTCTGTGGGCTGGGCCGTGATCACCGACGAGTACAAGGTGCCCAGCAAGAAATT
CAAGGTGCTGGGCAACACCGACCGGCACAGCATCAAGAAGAACCTGATCGGAGCCCTGCTGTTCGACAGC
GGCGAAACAGCCGAGGCCACCCGGCTGAAGAGAACCGCCAGAAGAAGATACACCAGACGGAAGAACCGGA
TCTGCTATCTGCAAGAGATCTTCAGCAACGAGATGGCCAAGGTGGACGACAGCTTCTTCCACAGACTGGA
AGAGTCCTTCCTGGTGGAAGAGGATAAGAAGCACGAGCGGCACCCCATCTTCGGCAACATCGTGGACGAG
GTGGCCTACCACGAGAAGTACCCCACCATCTACCACCTGAGAAAGAAACTGGTGGACAGCACCGACAAGG
CCGACCTGCGGCTGATCTATCTGGCCCTGGCCCACATGATCAAGTTCCGGGGCCACTTCCTGATCGAGGG
CGACCTGAACCCCGACAACAGCGACGTGGACAAGCTGTTCATCCAGCTGGTGCAGACCTACAACCAGCTG
TTCGAGGAAAACCCCATCAACGCCAGCGGCGTGGACGCCAAGGCCATCCTGTCTGCCAGACTGAGCAAGA
GCAGACGGCTGGAAAATCTGATCGCCCAGCTGCCCGGCGAGAAGAAGAATGGCCTGTTCGGAAACCTGAT
TGCCCTGAGCCTGGGCCTGACCCCCAACTTCAAGAGCAACTTCGACCTGGCCGAGGATGCCAAACTGCAG
CTGAGCAAGGACACCTACGACGACGACCTGGACAACCTGCTGGCCCAGATCGGCGACCAGTACGCCGACC
TGTTTCTGGCCGCCAAGAACCTGTCCGACGCCATCCTGCTGAGCGACATCCTGAGAGTGAACACCGAGAT
CACCAAGGCCCCCCTGAGCGCCTCTATGATCAAGAGATACGACGAGCACCACCAGGACCTGACCCTGCTG
AAAGCTCTCGTGCGGCAGCAGCTGCCTGAGAAGTACAAAGAGATTTTCTTCGACCAGAGCAAGAACGGCT
ACGCCGGCTACATTGACGGCGGAGCCAGCCAGGAAGAGTTCTACAAGTTCATCAAGCCCATCCTGGAAAA
GATGGACGGCACCGAGGAACTGCTCGTGAAGCTGAACAGAGAGGACCTGCTGCGGAAGCAGCGGACCTTC
GACAACGGCAGCATCCCCCACCAGATCCACCTGGGAGAGCTGCACGCCATTCTGCGGCGGCAGGAAGATT
TTTACCCATTCCTGAAGGACAACCGGGAAAAGATCGAGAAGATCCTGACCTTCCGCATCCCCTACTACGT
GGGCCCTCTGGCCAGGGGAAACAGCAGATTCGCCTGGATGACCAGAAAGAGCGAGGAAACCATCACCCCC
TGGAACTTCGAGGAAGTGGTGGACAAGGGCGCTTCCGCCCAGAGCTTCATCGAGCGGATGACCAACTTCG
ATAAGAACCTGCCCAACGAGAAGGTGCTGCCCAAGCACAGCCTGCTGTACGAGTACTTCACCGTGTATAA
CGAGCTGACCAAAGTGAAATACGTGACCGAGGGAATGAGAAAGCCCGCCTTCCTGAGCGGCGAGCAGAAA
AAGGCCATCGTGGACCTGCTGTTCAAGACCAACCGGAAAGTGACCGTGAAGCAGCTGAAAGAGGACTACT
TCAAGAAAATCGAGTGCTTCGACTCCGTGGAAATCTCCGGCGTGGAAGATCGGTTCAACGCCTCCCTGGG
CACATACCACGATCTGCTGAAAATTATCAAGGACAAGGACTTCCTGGACAATGAGGAAAACGAGGACATT
CTGGAAGATATCGTGCTGACCCTGACACTGTTTGAGGACAGAGAGATGATCGAGGAACGGCTGAAAACCT
ATGCCCACCTGTTCGACGACAAAGTGATGAAGCAGCTGAAGCGGCGGAGATACACCGGCTGGGGCAGGCT
GAGCCGGAAGCTGATCAACGGCATCCGGGACAAGCAGTCCGGCAAGACAATCCTGGATTTCCTGAAGTCC
GACGGCTTCGCCAACAGAAACTTCATGCAGCTGATCCACGACGACAGCCTGACCTTTAAAGAGGACATCC
AGAAAGCCCAGGTGTCCGGCCAGGGCGATAGCCTGCACGAGCACATTGCCAATCTGGCCGGCAGCCCCGC
CATTAAGAAGGGCATCCTGCAGACAGTGAAGGTGGTGGACGAGCTCGTGAAAGTGATGGGCCGGCACAAG
CCCGAGAACATCGTGATCGAAATGGCCAGAGAGAACCAGACCACCCAGAAGGGACAGAAGAACAGCCGCG
AGAGAATGAAGCGGATCGAAGAGGGCATCAAAGAGCTGGGCAGCCAGATCCTGAAAGAACACCCCGTGGA
AAACACCCAGCTGCAGAACGAGAAGCTGTACCTGTACTACCTGCAGAATGGGCGGGATATGTACGTGGAC
CAGGAACTGGACATCAACCGGCTGTCCGACTACGATGTGGACCATATCGTGCCTCAGAGCTTTCTGAAGG
ACGACTCCATCGACAACAAGGTGCTGACCAGAAGCGACAAGAACCGGGGCAAGAGCGACAACGTGCCCTC
CGAAGAGGTCGTGAAGAAGATGAAGAACTACTGGCGGCAGCTGCTGAACGCCAAGCTGATTACCCAGAGA
AAGTTCGACAATCTGACCAAGGCCGAGAGAGGCGGCCTGAGCGAACTGGATAAGGCCGGCTTCATCAAGA
GACAGCTGGTGGAAACCCGGCAGATCACAAAGCACGTGGCACAGATCCTGGACTCCCGGATGAACACTAA
GTACGACGAGAATGACAAGCTGATCCGGGAAGTGAAAGTGATCACCCTGAAGTCCAAGCTGGTGTCCGAT
TTCCGGAAGGATTTCCAGTTTTACAAAGTGCGCGAGATCAACAACTACCACCACGCCCACGACGCCTACC
TGAACGCCGTCGTGGGAACCGCCCTGATCAAAAAGTACCCTAAGCTGGAAAGCGAGTTCGTGTACGGCGA
CTACAAGGTGTACGACGTGCGGAAGATGATCGCCAAGAGCGAGCAGGAAATCGGCAAGGCTACCGCCAAG
TACTTCTTCTACAGCAACATCATGAACTTTTTCAAGACCGAGATTACCCTGGCCAACGGCGAGATCCGGA
AGCGGCCTCTGATCGAGACAAACGGCGAAACCGGGGAGATCGTGTGGGATAAGGGCCGGGATTTTGCCAC
CGTGCGGAAAGTGCTGAGCATGCCCCAAGTGAATATCGTGAAAAAGACCGAGGTGCAGACAGGCGGCTTC
AGCAAAGAGTCTATCCTGCCCAAGAGGAACAGCGATAAGCTGATCGCCAGAAAGAAGGACTGGGACCCTA
AGAAGTACGGCGGCTTCGACAGCCCCACCGTGGCCTATTCTGTGCTGGTGGTGGCCAAAGTGGAAAAGGG
CAAGTCCAAGAAACTGAAGAGTGTGAAAGAGCTGCTGGGGATCACCATCATGGAAAGAAGCAGCTTCGAG
AAGAATCCCATCGACTTTCTGGAAGCCAAGGGCTACAAAGAAGTGAAAAAGGACCTGATCATCAAGCTGC
CTAAGTACTCCCTGTTCGAGCTGGAAAACGGCCGGAAGAGAATGCTGGCCTCTGCCGGCGAACTGCAGAA
GGGAAACGAACTGGCCCTGCCCTCCAAATATGTGAACTTCCTGTACCTGGCCAGCCACTATGAGAAGCTG
AAGGGCTCCCCCGAGGATAATGAGCAGAAACAGCTGTTTGTGGAACAGCACAAGCACTACCTGGACGAGA
TCATCGAGCAGATCAGCGAGTTCTCCAAGAGAGTGATCCTGGCCGACGCTAATCTGGACAAAGTGCTGTC
CGCCTACAACAAGCACCGGGATAAGCCCATCAGAGAGCAGGCCGAGAATATCATCCACCTGTTTACCCTG
ACCAATCTGGGAGCCCCTGCCGCCTTCAAGTACTTTGACACCACCATCGACCGGAAGAGGTACACCAGCA
CCAAAGAGGTGCTGGACGCCACCCTGATCCACCAGAGCATCACCGGCCTGTACGAGACACGGATCGACCT
GTCTCAGCTGGGAGGCGACAAAAGGCCGGCGGCCACGAAAAAGGCCGGCCAGGCAAAAAAGAAAAAGTAA
GAATTCCTAGAGCTCGCTGATCAGCCTCGACTGTGCCTTCTAGTTGCCAGCCATCTGTTGTTTGCCCCTC
CCCCGTGCCTTCCTTGACCCTGGAAGGTGCCACTCCCACTGTCCTTTCCTAATAAAATGAGGAAATTGCA
TCGCATTGTCTGAGTAGGTGTCATTCTATTCTGGGGGGTGGGGTGGGGCAGGACAGCAAGGGGGAGGATT
GGGAAGAGAATAGCAGGCATGCTGGGGAGCGGCCGCAGGAACCCCTAGTGATGGAGTTGGCCACTCCCTC
TCTGCGCGCTCGCTCGCTCACTGAGGCCGGGCGACCAAAGGTCGCCCGACGCCCGGGCTTTGCCCGGGCG
GCCTCAGTGAGCGAGCGAGCGCGCAGCTGCCTGCAGGGGCGCCTGATGCGGTATTTTCTCCTTACGCATC
TGTGCGGTATTTCACACCGCATA
[95 nt withheld, positions 5694-5788]
T
[46 nt withheld, positions 5790-5835]
C
[141 nt withheld, positions 5837-5977]
CCTTTGACGTTGGAGTCCACGTTCTTT
[37 nt withheld, positions 6005-6041]
ACTCTATCTCGGGCTATTCTTTTGATTTATAAGGGATTTTGCCGATTTCGGTCTATTGGTTAAAAAATGA
GCTGATTTAACAAAAATTTAACGCGAATTTTAACAAAATATTAACGTTTACAATTTTATGGTGCACTCTC
AGTACAATCTGCTCTGATGCCGCATAGTTAAGCCAGCCCCGACACCCGCCAACACCCGCTGACGCGCCCT
GACGGGCTTGTCTGCTCCCGGCATCCGCTTACAGACAAGCTGTGACCGTCTCCGGGAGCTGCATGTGTCA
GAGGTTTTCACCGTCATCACCGAAACGCGCGAGACGAAAGGGCCTCGTGATACGCCTATTTTTATAGGTT
AATGTCATGATAATAATGGTTTCTTAGACGTCAGGTGGCACTTTTCGGGGAAATGTGCGCGGAACCCCTA
TTTGTTTATTTTTCTAAATACATTCAAATATGTATCCGCTCATGAGACAATAACCCTGATAAATGCTTCA
ATAATATTGAAAAAGGAAGAGTATGAGTATTCAACATTTCCGTGTCGCCCTTATTCCCTTTTTTGCGGCA
TTTTGCCTTCCTGTTTTTGCTCACCCAGAAACGCTGGTGAAAGTAAAAGATGCTGAAGATCAGTTGGGTG
CACGAGTGGGTTACATCGAACTGGATCTCAACAGCGGTAAGATCCTTGAGAGTTTTCGCCCCGAAGAACG
TTTTCCAATGATGAGCACTTTTAAAGTTCTGCTATGTGGCGCGGTATTATCCCGTATTGACGCCGGGCAA
GAGCAACTCGGTCGCCGCATACACTATTCTCAGAATGACTTGGTTGAGTACTCACCAGTCACAGAAAAGC
ATCTTACGGATGGCATGACAGTAAGAGAATTATGCAGTGCTGCCATAACCATGAGTGATAACACTGCGGC
CAACTTACTTCTGACAACGATCGGAGGACCGAAGGAGCTAACCGCTTTTTTGCACAACATGGGGGATCAT
GTAACTCGCCTTGATCGTTGGGAACCGGAGCTGAATGAAGCCATACCAAACGACGAGCGTGACACCACGA
TGCCTGTAGCAATGGCAACAACGTTGCGCAAACTATTAACTGGCGAACTACTTACTCTAGCTTCCCGGCA
ACAATTAATAGACTGGATGGAGGCGGATAAAGTTGCAGGACCACTTCTGCGCTCGGCCCTTCCGGCTGGC
TGGTTTATTGCTGATAAATCTGGAGCCGGTGAGCGTGGAAGCCGCGGTATCATTGCAGCACTGGGGCCAG
ATGGTAAGCCCTCCCGTATCGTAGTTATCTACACGACGGGGAGTCAGGCAACTATGGATGAACGAAATAG
ACAGATCGCTGAGATAGGTGCCTCACTGATTAAGCATTGGTAACTGTCAGACCAAGTTTACTCATATATA
CTTTAGATTGATTTAAAACTTCATTTTTAATTTAAAAGGATCTAGGTGAAGATCCTTTTTGATAATCTCA
TGACCAAAATCCCTTAACGTGAGTTTTCGTTCCACTGAGCGTCAGACCCCGTAGAAAAGATCAAAGGATC
TTCTTGAGATCCTTTTTTTCTGCGCGTAATCTGCTGCTTGCAAACAAAAAAACCACCGCTACCAGCGGTG
GTTTGTTTGCCGGATCAAGAGCTACCAACTCTTTTTCCGAAGGTAACTGGCTTCAGCAGAGCGCAGATAC
CAAATACTGTTCTTCTAGTGTAGCCGTAGTTAGGCCACCACTTCAAGAACTCTGTAGCACCGCCTACATA
CCTCGCTCTGCTAATCCTGTTACCAGTGGCTGCTGCCAGTGGCGATAAGTCGTGTCTTACCGGGTTGGAC
TCAAGACGATAGTTACCGGATAAGGCGCAGCGGTCGGGCTGAACGGGGGGTTCGTGCACACAGCCCAGCT
TGGAGCGAACGACCTACACCGAACTGAGATACCTACAGCGTGAGCTATGAGAAAGCGCCACGCTTCCCGA
AGGGAGAAAGGCGGACAGGTATCCGGTAAGCGGCAGGGTCGGAACAGGAGAGCGCACGAGGGAGCTTCCA
GGGGGAAACGCCTGGTATCTTTATAGTCCTGTCGGGTTTCGCCACCTCTGACTTGAGCGTCGATTTTTGT
GATGCTCGTCAGGGGGGCGGAGCCTATGGAAAAACGCCAGCAACGCGGCCTTTTTACGGTTCCTGGCCTT
TTGCTGGCCTTTTGCTCACATGTGAGGGCCTATTTCCCATGATTCCTTCATATTTGCATATACGATACAA
GGCTGTTAGAGAGATAATTGGAATTAATTTGACTGTAAACACAAAGATATTAGTACAAAATACGTGACGT
AGAAAGTAATAATTTCTTGGGTAGTTTGCAGTTTTAAAATTATGTTTTAAAATGGACTATCATATGCTTA
CCGTAACTTGAAAGTATTTCGATTTCTTGGCTTTATATATCTTGTGGAAAGGACGAAACACCGATCATAC
TGAAGTAGGAGTGGTTT
